Addgene plasmid #183749: kiCAP-AAV-BI30
Purpose: AAV-BI30 Rep-Cap plasmid for production of AAV-BI30, a capsid with tropism for CNS endothelial cells.
Depositing lab: Ben Deverman. Depositing organization: Broad Institute. Publication: A High-Efficiency AAV for Endothelial Cell Transduction Throughout the Central Nervous System. Krolak T, Chan KY, Kaplan L, Huang Q, Wu J, Zheng Q, Kozareva V, Beddow T, Tobey IG, Pacouret S, Chen AT, Chan YA, Ryvkin D, Gu C, Deverman BE. Nat Cardiovasc Res. 2022 Apr;1(4):389-400. doi: 10.1038/s44161-022-00046-4. Epub 2022 Apr 13. PubMed 35571675.
Backbone
  Vector backbone: pUC57-Kan
  Backbone size w/o insert (bp): 3000
  Total vector size (bp): 9398
  Vector type: AAV
Growth in bacteria
  Bacterial resistance: Kanamycin, 50 μg/mL
  Growth temperature: 30°C
  Growth strain: NEB Stable
  Copy number: High Copy
Gene/Insert
  Gene/Insert name: AAV9 modified with 7mer insertion between amino acids 588 and 589 of VP1 (alt name: BI30)
  Species: Synthetic
  Insert size (bp): 2232
  Mutation: K449R, and NNSTRGG inserted between 588 and 589 of AAV9 VP1
  Promoter: p41
  Cloning method: Restriction Enzyme; 5′ cloning site BsiWI (not destroyed); 3′ cloning site AgeI (not destroyed)
  Sequencing primers: 5′ NA; 3′ NA
Terms and licenses: Academic/Nonprofit Terms; Industry Terms: Not Available to Industry
How to cite: kiCAP-AAV-BI30 was a gift from Ben Deverman (Addgene plasmid # 183749 ; http://n2t.net/addgene:183749 ; RRID:Addgene_183749)
