[The description below was written by a language model from this plasmid's Addgene catalogue record and pLannotate feature annotations shown in this document.]
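Description:
kiCAP-AAV-BI30 is a Rep-Cap packaging plasmid of about 9.4 kb, built on a pUC57-Kan backbone and used to produce recombinant AAV carrying the engineered BI30 capsid. It is propagated in E. coli at high copy from a ColE1/pUC-type origin under kanamycin selection (KanR driven by the AmpR promoter). The backbone also retains an f1 origin, lac promoter/operator and lacZα remnants, and T7, T3 and SP6 phage promoters. No inverted terminal repeats are annotated, consistent with a plasmid that supplies replication and capsid functions in trans and is not itself packaged.

The payload is a synthetic cap gene derived from AAV9 VP1. It carries a K449R substitution and a seven-residue peptide inserted between positions 588 and 589, and it sits between BsiWI and AgeI sites. The annotation tool labels this open reading frame by homology to the AAV2 capsid, but the catalogue identifies it as modified AAV9. The catalogue gives p41 as the promoter, and the partial Rep52 sequence annotated immediately upstream of VP1 is probably where this promoter lies.

The feature table also shows a full-length AAV2 Rep78 reading frame, followed by a tetracycline transactivator-type coding sequence (annotated as an rtTA3 fragment overlapping a VP16-derived activation domain) with a bGH polyadenylation signal. After this comes an array of tet operator repeats directly ahead of the Rep52 fragment and cap. This layout suggests that a Tet-responsive element boosts capsid expression, although the record does not describe the mechanism.

The plasmid is used to generate AAV-BI30 vectors, whose capsid has tropism for endothelial cells of the central nervous system.
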