Features (pLannotate 1.2.2; 29 found; start..end, strand, type, name):
    188..2050    +  CDS            Rep78: REP78_AAV2S - Experimental evidence at protein level: Swiss-Prot protein existence level 1. Plays an essential role in the initiation of viral DNA synthesis. Binds specifically to an inverted terminal repeat element (ITR) on the 3' and 5' ends of the viral DNA, where it cleaves a site specifically to generate a priming site for initiation of the synthesis of a complementary strand. Plays also a role as transcriptional regulator, DNA helicase and as key factors in site-specific integration of the viral genome. Regulates host PKA activity by interacting with host PRKX as a mechanism of interferi
   2153..2829    +  CDS            rtTA3 (fragment): reverse tetracycline transactivator 3 activates expression from Tet-responsive promoters in the presence of doxycycline
   2759..2869    +  CDS            VP48: 3 tandem repeats of the minimal activation domain of herpes simplex virus VP16 (Cheng et al., 2013)
   2908..2926    -  promoter       SP6 promoter: promoter for bacteriophage SP6 RNA polymerase
   2952..3176    +  polyA_signal   bGH poly(A) signal: bovine growth hormone polyadenylation signal
   3180..3201    +  promoter       SV40 promoter (fragment): SV40 enhancer and early promoter
   3237..3257    +  promoter       tight TRE promoter (fragment): Tet-responsive promoter PTight, consisting of seven tet operator sequences followed by the minimal CMV promoter
   3274..3294    +  promoter       tight TRE promoter (fragment): Tet-responsive promoter PTight, consisting of seven tet operator sequences followed by the minimal CMV promoter
   3311..3331    +  promoter       tight TRE promoter (fragment): Tet-responsive promoter PTight, consisting of seven tet operator sequences followed by the minimal CMV promoter
   3348..3368    +  promoter       tight TRE promoter (fragment): Tet-responsive promoter PTight, consisting of seven tet operator sequences followed by the minimal CMV promoter
   3385..3405    +  promoter       tight TRE promoter (fragment): Tet-responsive promoter PTight, consisting of seven tet operator sequences followed by the minimal CMV promoter
   3422..3442    +  promoter       tight TRE promoter (fragment): Tet-responsive promoter PTight, consisting of seven tet operator sequences followed by the minimal CMV promoter
   3459..3479    +  promoter       tight TRE promoter (fragment): Tet-responsive promoter PTight, consisting of seven tet operator sequences followed by the minimal CMV promoter
   3496..3516    +  promoter       tight TRE promoter (fragment): Tet-responsive promoter PTight, consisting of seven tet operator sequences followed by the minimal CMV promoter
   3522..4139    +  CDS            Rep52 (fragment): REP52_AAV2S - Experimental evidence at protein level: Swiss-Prot protein existence level 1. Plays a critical role during packaging of viral DNA into empty capsids, where they are thought to be part of the packaging motor complex. The single stranded genomic DNA is packaged in a 3' to 5' direction and requires the association between viral DNA and Rep40. Regulates host PKA activity by interacting with host PRKX as a mechanism to interfere with helper virus propagation and to promote its own replication. From Adeno-associated virus 2 (isolate Srivastava/1982) (AAV-2).
   4159..6387    +  CDS            VP1: CAPSD_AAV2S - Experimental evidence at protein level: Swiss-Prot protein existence level 1. Capsid protein self-assembles to form an icosahedral capsid with a T=1 symmetry, about 22 nm in diameter, and consisting of 60 copies of three size variants of the capsid protein VP1, VP2 and VP3 which differ in their N-terminus. The capsid encapsulates the genomic ssDNA. Binds to host cell heparan sulfate and uses host ITGA5-ITGB1 as coreceptor on the cell surface to provide virion attachment to target cell. This attachment induces virion internalization predominantly through clathrin-dependent endocyt
   6543..6571    -  misc_feature   MCS (fragment): pBluescript multiple cloning site
   6584..6602    -  promoter       T3 promoter: promoter for bacteriophage T3 RNA polymerase
   6647..6663    -  protein_bind   lac operator: The lac repressor binds to the lac operator to inhibit transcription in E. coli. This inhibition can be relieved by adding lactose or isopropyl-β-D-thiogalactopyranoside (IPTG). lac repressor encoded by lacI
   6671..6701    -  promoter       lac promoter: promoter for the E. coli lac operon
   6716..6737    -  protein_bind   CAP binding site: CAP binding activates transcription in the presence of cAMP. E. coli catabolite activator protein
   6750..6842    -  CDS            lacI (fragment): lac repressor; lacI; The lac repressor binds to the lac operator to inhibit transcription in E. coli. This inhibition can be relieved by adding lactose or isopropyl-β-D-thiogalactopyranoside (IPTG).
   7025..7613    -  rep_origin     ori: high-copy-number ColE1/pMB1/pBR322/pUC origin of replication
   7784..8593    -  CDS            KanR: aminoglycoside phosphotransferase; aph(3')-Ia; confers resistance to kanamycin in bacteria or G418 (Geneticin®) in eukaryotes
   8594..8698    -  promoter       AmpR promoter: bla
   8751..9179    -  rep_origin     f1 ori (sequence partly withheld): f1 bacteriophage origin of replication; arrow indicates direction of (+) strand synthesis
   9184..9339    -  CDS            lacZα (fragment): LacZα fragment of β-galactosidase; lacZ fragment
   9347..9365    +  promoter       T7 promoter: promoter for bacteriophage T7 RNA polymerase
   9374..9393    -  misc_feature   MCS (fragment): pBluescript multiple cloning site
>Addgene plasmid #183749 | kiCAP-AAV-BI30 | addgene full sequence | sequence record 442496 | Addgene Long Read Sequencing Result
GTCGACACGCGTGGAGGGGTGGAGTCGTGACGTGAATTACGTCATAGGGTTAGGGAGGTCCTGTATTAGA
GGTCACGTGAGTGTTTTGCGACATTTTGCGACACCATGTGGTCACGCTGGGTATTTAAGCCCGAGTGAGC
ACGCAGGGTCTCCATTTTGAAGCGGGAGGTTTGAACGCGCAGCCGCCATGCCGGGGTTTTACGAGATTGT
GATTAAGGTCCCCAGCGACCTTGACGAGCATCTGCCCGGCATTTCTGACAGCTTTGTGAACTGGGTGGCC
GAGAAGGAATGGGAGTTGCCGCCAGATTCTGACATGGATCTGAATCTGATTGAGCAGGCACCCCTGACCG
TGGCCGAGAAGCTGCAGCGCGACTTTCTGACGGAATGGCGCCGTGTGAGTAAGGCCCCGGAGGCTCTTTT
CTTTGTGCAATTTGAGAAGGGAGAGAGCTACTTCCACATGCACGTGCTCGTGGAAACCACCGGGGTGAAA
TCCATGGTTTTGGGACGTTTCCTGAGTCAGATTCGCGAAAAACTGATTCAGAGAATTTACCGCGGGATCG
AGCCGACTTTGCCAAACTGGTTCGCGGTCACAAAGACCAGAAATGGCGCCGGAGGCGGGAACAAGGTGGT
GGATGAGTGCTACATCCCCAATTACTTGCTCCCCAAAACCCAGCCTGAGCTCCAGTGGGCGTGGACTAAT
ATGGAACAGTATTTAAGCGCCTGTTTGAATCTCACGGAGCGTAAACGGTTGGTGGCGCAGCATCTGACGC
ACGTGTCGCAGACGCAGGAGCAGAACAAAGAGAATCAGAATCCCAATTCTGATGCGCCGGTGATCAGATC
AAAAACTTCAGCCAGGTACATGGAGCTGGTCGGGTGGCTCGTGGACAAGGGGATTACCTCGGAGAAGCAG
TGGATCCAGGAGGACCAGGCCTCATACATCTCCTTCAATGCGGCCTCCAACTCGCGGTCCCAAATCAAGG
CTGCCTTGGACAATGCGGGAAAGATTATGAGCCTGACTAAAACCGCCCCCGACTACCTGGTGGGCCAGCA
GCCCGTGGAGGACATTTCCAGCAATCGGATTTATAAAATTTTGGAACTAAACGGGTACGATCCCCAATAT
GCGGCTTCCGTCTTTCTGGGATGGGCCACGAAAAAGTTCGGCAAGAGGAACACCATCTGGCTGTTTGGGC
CTGCAACTACCGGGAAGACCAACATCGCGGAGGCCATAGCCCACACTGTGCCCTTCTACGGGTGCGTAAA
CTGGACCAATGAGAACTTTCCCTTCAACGACTGTGTCGACAAGATGGTGATCTGGTGGGAGGAGGGGAAG
ATGACCGCCAAGGTCGTGGAGTCGGCCAAAGCCATTCTCGGAGGAAGCAAGGTGCGCGTGGACCAGAAAT
GCAAGTCCTCGGCCCAGATAGACCCGACTCCCGTGATCGTCACCTCCAACACCAACATGTGCGCCGTGAT
TGACGGGAACTCAACGACCTTCGAACACCAGCAGCCGTTGCAAGACCGGATGTTCAAATTTGAACTCACC
CGCCGTCTGGATCATGACTTTGGGAAGGTCACCAAGCAGGAAGTCAAAGACTTTTTCCGGTGGGCAAAGG
ATCACGTGGTTGAGGTGGAGCATGAATTCTACGTCAAAAAGGGTGGAGCCAAGAAAAGACCCGCCCCCAG
TGACGCAGATATAAGTGAGCCCAAACGGGTGCGCGAGTCAGTTGCGCAGCCATCGACGTCAGACGCGGAA
GCTTCGATCAACTACGCGGACAGGTACCAAAACAAATGTTCTCGTCACGTGGGCATGAATCTGATGCTGT
TTCCCTGCAGACAATGCGAGAGACTGAATCAGAATTCAAATATCTGCTTCACTCACGGTGTCAAAGACTG
TTTAGAGTGCTTTCCCGTGTCAGAATCTCAACCCGTTTCTGTCGTCAAAAAGGCGTATCAGAAACTGTGC
TACATTCATCACATCATGGGAAAGGTGCCAGACGCTTGCACTGCTTGCGACCTGGTCAATGTGGACTTGG
ATGACTGTGTTTCTGAACAATAAATGACTTAAACCAGGTATTGCTGCCGATGGTTATCTTCCAGATTGGC
TCGAGGACAACCTTAGTGAACTAGTGCCACCATGAGTCGGCTGGATAAATCTAAAGTCATAAACGGCGCT
CTGGAATTACTCAATGAAGTCGGTATCGAAGGCCTGACGACAAGGAAACTCGCTCAAAAGCTGGGAGTTG
AGCAGCCTACCCTGTACTGGCACGTGAAGAACAAGCGGGCCCTGCTCGATGCCCTGGCCATCGAGATGCT
GGACAGGCATCATACCCACTTCTGCCCCCTGGAAGGCGAGTCATGGCAAGACTTTCTGCGGAACAACGCC
AAGTCATTCCGCTGTGCTCTCCTCTCACATCGCGACGGGGCTAAAGTGCATCTCGGCACCCGCCCAACAG
AGAAACAGTACGAAACCCTGGAAAATCAGCTCGCGTTCCTGTGTCAGCAAGGCTTCTCCCTGGAGAACGC
ACTGTACGCTCTGTCCGCCGTGGGCCACTTTACACTGGGCTGCGTATTGGAGGAACAGGAGCATCAAGTA
GCAAAAGAGGAAAGAGAGACACCTACCACCGATTCTATGCCCCCACTTCTGAGACAAGCAATTGAGCTGT
TCGACCGGCAGGGAGCCGAACCTGCCTTCCTTTTCGGCCTGGAACTAATCATATGTGGCCTGGAGAAACA
GCTAAAGTGCGAAAGCGGCGGGCCGGCCGACGCCCTTGACGATTTTGACTTAGACATGCTCCCAGCCGAT
GCCCTTGACGACTTTGACCTTGATATGCTGCCTGCTGACGCTCTTGACGATTTTGACCTTGACATGCTCC
CCGGGTAAATGCATGAATTCGATCTAGAGGGCCCTATTCTATAGTGTCACCTAAATGCTAGAGCTCGCTG
ATCAGCCTCGACTGTGCCTTCTAGTTGCCAGCCATCTGTTGTTTGCCCCTCCCCCGTGCCTTCCTTGACC
CTGGAAGGTGCCACTCCCACTGTCCTTTCCTAATAAAATGAGGAAATTGCATCGCATTGTCTGAGTAGGT
GTCATTCTATTCTGGGGGGTGGGGTGGGGCAGGACAGCAAGGGGGAGGATTGGGAAGACAATAGCAGGCA
TGCTGGGGATGCGGTGGGCTCTATGGCTTCTGAGGCGGAAAGAACCAGCTGGGGCTCGAATCAAGCTATC
AAGTGCCACCTGACGTCTCCCTATCAGTGATAGAGAAGTCGACACGTCTCGAGCTCCCTATCAGTGATAG
AGAAGGTACGTCTAGAACGTCTCCCTATCAGTGATAGAGAAGTCGACACGTCTCGAGCTCCCTATCAGTG
ATAGAGAAGGTACGTCTAGAACGTCTCCCTATCAGTGATAGAGAAGTCGACACGTCTCGAGCTCCCTATC
AGTGATAGAGAAGGTACGTCTAGAACGTCTCCCTATCAGTGATAGAGAAGTCGACACGTCTCGAGCTCCC
TATCAGTGATAGAGAAGGTACCCCCTATATAAGCAGAGAGATCTGTTCAAATTTGAACTGACTAAGCGGC
TCCCGCCAGATTTTGGCAAGATTACTAAGCAGGAAGTCAAGGACTTTTTTGCTTGGGCAAAGGTCAATCA
GGTGCCGGTGACTCACGAGTTTAAAGTTCCCAGGGAATTGGCGGGAACTAAAGGGGCGGAGAAATCTCTA
AAACGCCCACTGGGTGACGTCACCAATACTAGCTATAAAAGTCTGGAGAAGCGGGCCAGGCTCTCATTTG
TTCCCGAGACGCCTCGCAGTTCAGACGTGACTGTTGATCCCGCTCCTCTGCGACCGCTAGCTTCGATCAA
CTACGCGGACAGGTACCAAAACAAATGTTCTCGTCACGTGGGCATGAATCTGATGCTGTTTCCCTGCAGA
CAATGCGAGAGACTGAATCAGAATTCAAATATCTGCTTCACTCACGGTGTCAAAGACTGTTTAGAGTGCT
TTCCCGTGTCAGAATCTCAACCCGTTTCTGTCGTCAAAAAGGCGTATCAGAAACTGTGCTACATTCATCA
CATCATGGGAAAGGTGCCAGACGCTTGCACTGCTTGCGACCTGGTCAATGTGGACTTGGATGACTGTGTT
TCTGAACAATAAATGACTTAAACCAGGTATGGCTGCCGATGGTTATCTTCCAGATTGGCTCGAGGACAAC
CTTAGTGAAGGAATTCGCGAGTGGTGGGCTTTGAAACCTGGAGCCCCTCAACCCAAGGCAAATCAACAAC
ATCAAGACAACGCTCGAGGTCTTGTGCTTCCGGGTTACAAATACCTTGGACCCGGCAACGGACTCGACAA
GGGGGAGCCGGTCAACGCAGCAGACGCGGCGGCCCTCGAGCACGACAAGGCCTACGACCAGCAGCTCAAG
GCCGGAGACAACCCGTACCTCAAGTACAACCACGCCGACGCCGAGTTCCAGGAGCGGCTCAAAGAAGATA
CGTCTTTTGGGGGCAACCTCGGGCGAGCAGTCTTCCAGGCCAAAAAGAGGCTTCTTGAACCTCTTGGTCT
GGTTGAGGAAGCGGCTAAGACGGCTCCTGGAAAGAAGAGGCCTGTAGAGCAGTCTCCTCAGGAACCGGAC
TCCTCCGCGGGTATTGGCAAATCGGGTGCACAGCCCGCTAAAAAGAGACTCAATTTCGGTCAGACTGGCG
ACACAGAGTCAGTCCCAGACCCTCAACCAATCGGAGAACCTCCCGCAGCCCCCTCAGGTGTGGGATCTCT
TACAATGGCTTCAGGTGGTGGCGCACCAGTGGCAGACAATAACGAAGGTGCCGATGGAGTGGGTAGTTCC
TCGGGAAATTGGCATTGCGATTCCCAATGGCTGGGGGACAGAGTCATCACCACCAGCACCCGAACCTGGG
CCCTGCCCACCTACAACAATCACCTCTACAAGCAAATCTCCAACAGCACATCTGGAGGATCTTCAAATGA
CAACGCCTACTTCGGCTACAGCACCCCCTGGGGGTATTTTGACTTCAACAGATTCCACTGCCACTTCTCA
CCACGTGACTGGCAGCGACTCATCAACAACAACTGGGGATTCCGGCCTAAGCGACTCAACTTCAAGCTCT
TCAACATTCAGGTCAAAGAGGTTACGGACAACAATGGAGTCAAGACCATCGCCAATAACCTTACCAGCAC
GGTCCAGGTCTTCACGGACTCAGACTATCAGCTCCCGTACGTGCTCGGGTCGGCTCACGAGGGCTGCCTC
CCGCCGTTCCCAGCGGACGTTTTCATGATTCCTCAGTACGGGTATCTGACGCTTAATGATGGAAGCCAGG
CCGTGGGTCGTTCGTCCTTTTACTGCCTGGAATATTTCCCGTCGCAAATGCTAAGAACGGGTAACAACTT
CCAGTTCAGCTACGAGTTTGAGAACGTACCTTTCCATAGCAGCTACGCTCACAGCCAAAGCCTGGACCGA
CTAATGAATCCACTCATCGACCAATACTTGTACTATCTCTCTAGAACTATTAACGGTTCTGGACAGAATC
AACAAACGCTAAAATTCAGTGTGGCCGGACCCAGCAACATGGCTGTCCAGGGAAGAAACTACATACCTGG
ACCCAGCTACCGACAACAACGTGTCTCAACCACTGTGACTCAAAACAACAACAGCGAATTTGCTTGGCCT
GGAGCTTCTTCTTGGGCTCTCAATGGACGTAATAGCTTGATGAATCCTGGACCTGCTATGGCCAGCCACA
AAGAAGGAGAGGACCGTTTCTTTCCTTTGTCTGGATCTTTAATTTTTGGCAAACAAGGAACTGGAAGAGA
CAACGTGGATGCGGACAAAGTCATGATAACCAACGAAGAAGAAATTAAAACTACTAACCCGGTAGCAACG
GAGTCCTATGGACAAGTGGCCACAAACCACCAGAGTGCCCAAAACAACTCAACCCGCGGCGGCGCACAGG
CGCAGACCGGTTGGGTTCAAAACCAAGGAATACTTCCGGGTATGGTTTGGCAGGACAGAGATGTGTACCT
GCAAGGACCCATTTGGGCCAAAATTCCTCACACGGACGGCAACTTTCACCCTTCTCCGCTGATGGGAGGG
TTTGGAATGAAGCACCCGCCTCCTCAGATCCTCATCAAAAACACACCTGTACCTGCGGATCCTCCAACGG
CCTTCAACAAGGACAAGCTGAACTCTTTCATCACCCAGTATTCTACTGGCCAAGTCAGCGTGGAGATCGA
GTGGGAGCTGCAGAAGGAAAACAGCAAGCGCTGGAACCCGGAGATCCAGTACACTTCCAACTATTACAAG
TCTAATAATGTTGAATTTGCTGTTAATACTGAAGGTGTATATAGTGAACCCCGCCCCATTGGCACCAGAT
ACCTGACTCGTAATCTGTAATTGCTTGTTAATCAATAAACCGTTTAATTCGTTTCAGTTGAACTTTGGTC
TCTGCGTATTTCTTTCTTATCTAGTTTCCATGGCTACGTAGATAAGTAGCATGGCGGGTTAATCATTAAC
TACAGATATCCATCACACTGGCGGCCGCTCGACTAGAGCGGCCGCCACCGCGGTGGAGCTCCAGCTTTTG
TTCCCTTTAGTGAGGGTTAATTGCGCGCTTGGCGTAATCATGGTCATAGCTGTTTCCTGTGTGAAATTGT
TATCCGCTCACAATTCCACACAACATACGAGCCGGAAGCATAAAGTGTAAAGCCTGGGGTGCCTAATGAG
TGAGCTAACTCACATTAATTGCGTTGCGCTCACTGCCCGCTTTCCAGTCGGGAAACCTGTCGTGCCAGCT
GCATTAATGAATCGGCCAACGCGCGGGGAGAGGCGGTTTGCGTATTGGGCGCTCTTCCGCTTCCTCGCTC
ACTGACTCGCTGCGCTCGGTCGTTCGGCTGCGGCGAGCGGTATCAGCTCACTCAAAGGCGGTAATACGGT
TATCCACAGAATCAGGGGATAACGCAGGAAAGAACATGTGAGCAAAAGGCCAGCAAAAGGCCAGGAACCG
TAAAAAGGCCGCGTTGCTGGCGTTTTTCCATAGGCTCCGCCCCCCTGACGAGCATCACAAAAATCGACGC
TCAAGTCAGAGGTGGCGAAACCCGACAGGACTATAAAGATACCAGGCGTTTCCCCCTGGAAGCTCCCTCG
TGCGCTCTCCTGTTCCGACCCTGCCGCTTACCGGATACCTGTCCGCCTTTCTCCCTTCGGGAAGCGTGGC
GCTTTCTCATAGCTCACGCTGTAGGTATCTCAGTTCGGTGTAGGTCGTTCGCTCCAAGCTGGGCTGTGTG
CACGAACCCCCCGTTCAGCCCGACCGCTGCGCCTTATCCGGTAACTATCGTCTTGAGTCCAACCCGGTAA
GACACGACTTATCGCCACTGGCAGCAGCCACTGGTAACAGGATTAGCAGAGCGAGGTATGTAGGCGGTGC
TACAGAGTTCTTGAAGTGGTGGCCTAACTACGGCTACACTAGAAGAACAGTATTTGGTATCTGCGCTCTG
CTGAAGCCAGTTACCTTCGGAAAAAGAGTTGGTAGCTCTTGATCCGGCAAACAAACCACCGCTGGTAGCG
GTGGTTTTTTTGTTTGCAAGCAGCAGATTACGCGCAGAAAAAAAGGATCTCAAGAAGATCCTTTGATCTT
TTCTACGGGGTCTGACGCTCAGTGGAACGAAAACTCACGTTAAGGGATTTTGGTCATGAGATTATCAAAA
AGGATCTTCACCTAGATCCTTTTAAATTAAAAATGAAGTTTTAAATCAATCTAAAGTATATATGAGTAAA
CTTGGTCTGACAGTTAGAAAAACTCATCGAGCATCAAATGAAACTGCAATTTATTCATATCAGGATTATC
AATACCATATTTTTGAAAAAGCCGTTTCTGTAATGAAGGAGAAAACTCACCGAGGCAGTTCCATAGGATG
GCAAGATCCTGGTATCGGTCTGCGATTCCGACTCGTCCAACATCAATACAACCTATTAATTTCCCCTCGT
CAAAAATAAGGTTATCAAGTGAGAAATCACCATGAGTGACGACTGAATCCGGTGAGAATGGCAAAAGTTT
ATGCATTTCTTTCCAGACTTGTTCAACAGGCCAGCCATTACGCTCGTCATCAAAATCACTCGCATCAACC
AAACCGTTATTCATTCGTGATTGCGCCTGAGCGAGACGAAATACGCGATCGCTGTTAAAAGGACAATTAC
AAACAGGAATCGAATGCAACCGGCGCAGGAACACTGCCAGCGCATCAACAATATTTTCACCTGAATCAGG
ATATTCTTCTAATACCTGGAATGCTGTTTTTCCGGGGATCGCAGTGGTGAGTAACCATGCATCATCAGGA
GTACGGATAAAATGCTTGATGGTCGGAAGAGGCATAAATTCCGTCAGCCAGTTTAGTCTGACCATCTCAT
CTGTAACATCATTGGCAACGCTACCTTTGCCATGTTTCAGAAACAACTCTGGCGCATCGGGCTTCCCATA
CAAGCGATAGATTGTCGCACCTGATTGCCCGACATTATCGCGAGCCCATTTATACCCATATAAATCAGCA
TCCATGTTGGAATTTAATCGCGGCCTCGACGTTTCCCGTTGAATATGGCTCATACTCTTCCTTTTTCAAT
ATTATTGAAGCATTTATCAGGGTTATTGTCTCATGAGCGGATACATATTTGAATGTATTTAGAAAAATAA
ACAAATAGGGGTTCCGCGCACATTTCCCCGAAAAGTGCCACCTAAATTGTAAGCGTTAATATTTTGTTAA
AATTCGCGTTAAATTTTTGTTAAATCAGCTCATTTTTTAACCAATAGGCCGAAATCGGCAAAATCCCTTA
TAAATCAAAAGAATAGACCGAGATAGGGT
[37 nt withheld, positions 8850-8886]
AAAGAACGTGGACTCCAACGTCAAAGG
[49 nt withheld, positions 8914-8962]
T
[91 nt withheld, positions 8964-9054]
G
[124 nt withheld, positions 9056-9179]
CCCATTCGCCATTCAGGCTGCGCAACTGTTGGGAAGGGCGATCGGTGCGGGCCTCTTCGCTATTACGCCA
GCTGGCGAAAGGGGGATGTGCTGCAAGGCGATTAAGTTGGGTAACGCCAGGGTTTTCCCAGTCACGACGT
TGTAAAACGACGGCCAGTGAGCGCGCGTAATACGACTCACTATAGGGCGAATTGGGTACCGGGCCCCCCC
TCGATCGAG
